>Addgene plasmid #131747 | pCS4134 | addgene full sequence | sequence record 261492 | Addgene NGS Result
ACGCGTGTAGTCTTATGCAATACTCTTGTAGTCTTGCAACATGGTAACGATGAGTTAGCAACATGCCTTA
CAAGGAGAGAAAAAGCACCGTGCATGCCGATTGGTGGAAGTAAGGTGGTACGATCGTGCCTTATTAGGAA
GGCAACAGACGGGTCTGACATGGATTGGACGAACCACTGAATTGCCGCATTGCAGAGATATTGTATTTAA
GTGCCTAGCTCGATACATAAACGGGTCTCTCTGGTTAGACCAGATCTGAGCCTGGGAGCTCTCTGGCTAA
CTAGGGAACCCACTGCTTAAGCCTCAATAAAGCTTGCCTTGAGTGCTTCAAGTAGTGTGTGCCCGTCTGT
TGTGTGACTCTGGTAACTAGAGATCCCTCAGACCCTTTTAGTCAGTGTGGAAAATCTCTAGCAGTGGCGC
CCGAACAGGGACTTGAAAGCGAAAGGGAAACCAGAGGAGCTCTCTCGACGCAGGACTCGGCTTGCTGAAG
CGCGCACGGCAAGAGGCGAGGGGCGGCGACTGGTGAGTACGCCAAAAATTTTGACTAGCGGAGGCTAGAA
GGAGAGAGATGGGTGCGAGAGCGTCAGTATTAAGCGGGGGAGAATTAGATCGCGATGGGAAAAAATTCGG
TTAAGGCCAGGGGGAAAGAAAAAATATAAATTAAAACATATAGTATGGGCAAGCAGGGAGCTAGAACGAT
TCGCAGTTAATCCTGGCCTGTTAGAAACATCAGAAGGCTGTAGACAAATACTGGGACAGCTACAACCATC
CCTTCAGACAGGATCAGAAGAACTTAGATCATTATATAATACAGTAGCAACCCTCTATTGTGTGCATCAA
AGGATAGAGATAAAAGACACCAAGGAAGCTTTAGACAAGATAGAGGAAGAGCAAAACAAAAGTAAGACCA
CCGCACAGCAAGCGGCCACTGATCTTCAGACCTGGAGGAGGAGATATGAGGGACAATTGGAGAAGTGAAT
TATATAAATATAAAGTAGTAAAAATTGAACCATTAGGAGTAGCACCCACCAAGGCAAAGAGAAGAGTGGT
GCAGAGAGAAAAAAGAGCAGTGGGAATAGGAGCTTTGTTCCTTGGGTTCTTGGGAGCAGCAGGAAGCACT
ATGGGCGCAGCGTCAATGACGCTGACGGTACAGGCCAGACAATTATTGTCTGGTATAGTGCAGCAGCAGA
ACAATTTGCTGAGGGCTATTGAGGCGCAACAGCATCTGTTGCAACTCACAGTCTGGGGCATCAAGCAGCT
CCAGGCAAGAATCCTGGCTGTGGAAAGATACCTAAAGGATCAACAGCTCCTGGGGATTTGGGGTTGCTCT
GGAAAACTCATTTGCACCACTGCTGTGCCTTGGAATGCTAGTTGGAGTAATAAATCTCTGGAACAGATTT
GGAATCACACGACCTGGATGGAGTGGGACAGAGAAATTAACAATTACACAAGCTTAATACACTCCTTAAT
TGAAGAATCGCAAAACCAGCAAGAAAAGAATGAACAAGAATTATTGGAATTAGATAAATGGGCAAGTTTG
TGGAATTGGTTTAACATAACAAATTGGCTGTGGTATATAAAATTATTCATAATGATAGTAGGAGGCTTGG
TAGGTTTAAGAATAGTTTTTGCTGTACTTTCTATAGTGAATAGAGTTAGGCAGGGATATTCACCATTATC
GTTTCAGACCCACCTCCCAACCCCGAGGGGACCCGACAGGCCCGAAGGAATAGAAGAAGAAGGTGGAGAG
AGAGACAGAGACAGATCCATTCGATTAGTGAACGGATCTCGACGGTATCGGTTAACTTTTAAAAGAAAAG
GGGGGATTGGGGGGTACAGTGCAGGGGAAAGAATAGTAGACATAATAGCAACAGACATACAAACTAAAGA
ATTACAAAAACAAATTACAAAATTCAAAATTTTATCTCGAGCCATAGAGCCCACCGCATCCCCAGCATGC
CTGCTATTGTCTTCCCAATCCTCCCCCTTGCTGTCCTGCCCCACCCCACCCCCCAGAATAGAATGACACC
TACTCAGACAATGCGATGCAATTTCCTCATTTTATTAGGAAAGGACAGTGGGAGTGGCACCTTCCAGGGT
CAAGGAAGGCACGGGGGAGGGGCAAACAACAGATGGCTGGCAACTAGAAGGCACAGTCGCTCGAGTTAGC
GAGATCCGGTGGAGCCGGGTCCGGCGGTGCCGTCCACGGCAGAATTGGACGACTGAGCGCGGGATCTGGC
GAAGGCGATGGGGGTCTTGAAGGCGTGCTGGTACTCCACGATGCCCAGCTCGGTGTTGCTGTGCAGCTCC
TCCACGCGGCGGAAGGCGAACATGGGGCCCCCGTTCTGCAGGATGCTGGGGTGGATGGCGCTCTTGAAGT
GCATGTGGCTGTCCACCACGAAGCTGTAGTAGCCGCCGTCGCGCAGGCTGAAGGTGCGGGCGAAGCTGCC
CACCAGCACGTTATCGCCCATGGGGTGCAGGTGCTCCACGGTGGCGTTGCTGCGGATGATCTTGTCGGTG
AAGATCACGCTGTCCTCGGGGAAGCCGGTGCCCACCACCTTGAAGTCGCCGATCACGCGGCCGGCCTCGT
AGCGGTAGCTGAAGCTCACGTGCAGCACGCCGCCGTCCTCGTACTTCTCGATGCGGGTGTTGGTGTAGCC
GCCGTTGTTGATGGCGTGCAGGAAGGGGTTCTCGTAGCCGCTGGGGTAGGTGCCGAAGTGGTAGAAGCCG
TAGCCCATCACGTGGCTCAGCAGGTAGGGGCTGAAGGTCAGGGCGCCTTTGGTGCTCTTCATCTTGTTGG
TCATGCGGCCCTGCTTGGGGGTGCCCTCTCCGCCGCCCACCAGCTCGAACTCCACGCCGTTCAGGGTGCC
GGTGATGCGGCACTCGATCTCCATGGCGGGCAGGCCGCTCTCGTCGCTCTCCATGGTAAGCTTGGGCTGC
AGGTCGAAAGGCCCGGAGATGAGGAAGAGGAGAACAGCGCGGCAGACGTGCGCTTTTGAAGCGTGCAGAA
TGCCGGGCCTCCGGAGGACCTTCGGGCGCCCGCCCCGCCCCTGAGCCCGCCCCTGAGCCCGCCCCCGGAC
CCACCCCTTCCCAGCCTCTGAGCCCAGAAAGCGAAGGAGCAAAGCTGCTATTGGCCGCTGCCCCAAAGGC
CTACCCGCTTCCATTGCTCAGCGGTGCTGTCCATCTGCACGAGACTAGTGAGACGTGCTACTTCCATTTG
TCACGTCCTGCACGACGCGAGCTGCGGGGCGGGGGGGAACTTCCTGACTAGGGGAGGAGTAGAAGGTGGC
GCGAAGGGGCCACCAAAGAACGGAGCCGGTTGGCGCCTACCGGTGGATGTGGAATGTGTGCGAGGCCAGA
GGCCACTTGTGTAGCGCCAAGTGCCCAGCGGGGCTGCTAAAGCGCATGCTCCAGACTGCCTTGGGAAAAG
CGCCTCCCCTACCCGGTAGAAGCTAGCGGCTCCGGTGCCCGTCAGTGGGCAGAGCGCACATCGCCCACAG
TCCCCGAGAAGTTGTGGGGAGGGGTCGGCAATTGAACCGGTGCCTAGAGAAGGTGGCGCGGGGTAAACTG
GGAAAGTGATGTCGTGTACTGGCTCCGCCTTTTTCCCGAGGGTGGGGGAGAACCGTATATAAGTGCAGTA
GTCGCCGTGAACGTTCTTTTTCGCAACGGGTTTGCCGCCAGAACACAGGTAAGTGCCGTGTGTGGTTCCC
GCGGGCCTGGCCTCTTTACGGGTTATGGCCCTTGCGTGCCTTGAATTACTTCCACCTGGCTGCAGTACGT
GATTCTTGATCCCGAGCTTCGGGTTGGAAGTGGGTGGGAGAGTTCGAGGCCTTGCGCTTAAGGAGCCCCT
TCGCCTCGTGCTTGAGTTGAGGCCTGGCCTGGGCGCTGGGGCCGCCGCGTGCGAATCTGGTGGCACCTTC
GCGCCTGTCTCGCTGCTTTCGATAAGTCTCTAGCCATTTAAAATTTTTGATGACCTGCTGCGACGCTTTT
TTTCTGGCAAGATAGTCTTGTAAATGCGGGCCAAGATCTGCACACTGGTATTTCGGTTTTTGGGGCCGCG
GGCGGCGACGGGGCCCGTGCGTCCCAGCGCACATGTTCGGCGAGGCGGGGCCTGCGAGCGCGGCCACCGA
GAATCGGACGGGGGTAGTCTCAAGCTGGCCGGCCTGCTCTGGTGCCTGGCCTCGCGCCGCCGTGTATCGC
CCCGCCCTGGGCGGCAAGGCTGGCCCGGTCGGCACCAGTTGCGTGAGCGGAAAGATGGCCGCTTCCCGGC
CCTGCTGCAGGGAGCTCAAAATGGAGGACGCGGCGCTCGGGAGAGCGGGCGGGTGAGTCACCCACACAAA
GGAAAAGGGCCTTTCCGTCCTCAGCCGTCGCTTCATGTGACTCCACGGAGTACCGGGCGCCGTCCAGGCA
CCTCGATTAGTTCTCGACCTTTTGGAGTACGTCGTCTTTAGGTTGGGGGGAGGGGTTTTATGCGATGGAG
TTTCCCCACACTGAGTGGGTGGAGACTGAAGTTAGGCCAGCTTGGCACTTGATGTAATTCTCCTTGGAAT
TTGCCCTTTTTGAGTTTGGATCTTGGTTCATTCTCAAGCCTCAGACAGTGGTTCAAAGTTTTTTTCTTCC
ATTTCAGGTGTCGTGATCTAGAGCCACCATGGTGCCCTCCAGCCCAGCGGTGGAGAAGCAGGTGCCCGTG
GAACCTGGGCCTGACCCCGAGCTCCGGTCCTGGCGGCACCTCGTGTGCTACCTTTGCTTCTACGGCTTCA
TGGCGCAGATACGGCCAGGGGAGAGCTTCATCACCCCCTACCTCCTGGGGCCCGACAAGAACTTCACGCG
GGAGCAGGTCACGAACGAGATCACGCCGGTGCTGTCGTACTCCTACCTGGCCGTGCTGGTGCCCGTGTTC
CTGCTCACCGACTACCTGCGCTACACGCCGGTGCTGCTGCTGCAGGGGCTCAGCTTCGTGTCGGTGTGGC
TGCTGCTGCTGCTGGGCCACTCGGTGGCGCACATGCAGCTCATGGAGCTCTTCTACAGCGTCACCATGGC
CGCGCGCATCGCCTATTCCTCCTACATCTTCTCTCTCGTGCGGCCCGCGCGCTACCAGCGTGTGGCCGGC
TACTCGCGCGCTGCGGTGCTGCTGGGCGTGTTCACCAGCTCCGTGCTGGGCCAGCTGCTGGTCACTGTGG
GCCGAGTCTCCTTCTCCACGCTCAACTACATCTCGCTGGCCTTCCTCACCTTCAGCGTGGTCCTCGCCCT
CTTCCTGAAGCGCCCCAAGCGCAGCCTCTTCTTCAACCGCGACGACCGGGGGCGGTGCGAAACCTCGGCT
TCGGAGCTGGAGCGCATGAATCCTGGCCCAGGCGGGAAGCTGGGACACGCCCTGCGGGTGGCCTGTGGGG
ACTCAGTGCTGGCGCGGATGCTGCGGGAGCTGGGGGACAGCCTGCGGCGGCCGCAGCTGCGCCTGTGGTC
CCTCTGGTGGGTCTTCAACTCGGCCGGCTACTACCTGGTGGTCTACTACGTGCACATCCTGTGGAACGAG
GTGGACCCCACCACCAACAGTGCGCGGGTCTACAACGGCGCGGCAGATGCTGCCTCCACGCTGCTGGGCG
CCATCACGTCCTTCGCCGCGGGCTTCGTGAAGATCCGCTGGGCGCGCTGGTCCAAGCTGCTCATCGCGGG
CGTCACGGCCACGCAGGCGGGGCTGGTCTTCCTTCTGGCGCACACGCGCCACCCGAGCAGCATCTGGCTG
TGCTATGCGGCCTTCGTGCTGTTCCGCGGCTCCTACCAGTTCCTCGTGCCCATCGCCACCTTTCAGATTG
CATCTTCTCTGTCTAAAGAGCTCTGTGCCCTGGTCTTCGGGGTCAACACGTTCTTTGCCACCATCGTCAA
GACCATCATCACTTTCATTGTCTCGGACGTGCGGGGCCTGGGCCTCCCGGTCCGCAAGCAGTTCCAGTTA
TACTCCGTGTACTTCCTGATCCTGTCCATCATCTACTTCTTGGGGGCCATGCTGGATGGCCTGCGGCACT
GCCAGCGGGGCCACCACCCGCGGCAGCCCCCGGCCCAGGGCCTGAGGAGTGCCGCGGAGGAGAAGGCAGC
ACAGGCACTGAGCGTGCAGGACAAGGGCCTCGGAGGCCTGCAGCCAGCCCAGAGCCCGCCGCTTTCCCCA
GAAGACAGCCTGGGGGCTGTGGGGCCAGCCTCCCTGGAGCAGAGACAGAGCGACCCATACCTGGCCCAGG
CCCCGGCCCCGCAGGCAGCTGAATTCCTGAGCCCAGTGACAACCCCTTCCCCCTGCACTCTGTGCTCCGC
CCAAGCCTCAGGCCCTGAGGCTGCAGATGAGACTTGTCCCCAGCTGGCTGTCCATCCTCCTGGTGTCAGC
AAGCTGGGTTTGCAGTGTCTTCCAAGCGACGGTGTTCAGAATGTGAACCAGTGAGGATCCGCGGCCGCGT
CGACAATCAACCTCTGGATTACAAAATTTGTGAAAGATTGACTGGTATTCTTAACTATGTTGCTCCTTTT
ACGCTATGTGGATACGCTGCTTTAATGCCTTTGTATCATGCTATTGCTTCCCGTATGGCTTTCATTTTCT
CCTCCTTGTATAAATCCTGGTTGCTGTCTCTTTATGAGGAGTTGTGGCCCGTTGTCAGGCAACGTGGCGT
GGTGTGCACTGTGTTTGCTGACGCAACCCCCACTGGTTGGGGCATTGCCACCACCTGTCAGCTCCTTTCC
GGGACTTTCGCTTTCCCCCTCCCTATTGCCACGGCGGAACTCATCGCCGCCTGCCTTGCCCGCTGCTGGA
CAGGGGCTCGGCTGTTGGGCACTGACAATTCCGTGGTGTTGTCGGGGAAATCATCGTCCTTTCCTTGGCT
GCTCGCCTGTGTTGCCACCTGGATTCTGCGCGGGACGTCCTTCTGCTACGTCCCTTCGGCCCTCAATCCA
GCGGACCTTCCTTCCCGCGGCCTGCTGCCGGCTCTGCGGCCTCTTCCGCGTCTTCGCCTTCGCCCTCAGA
CGAGTCGGATCTCCCTTTGGGCCGCCTCCCCGCCTGGTACCTTTAAGACCAATGACTTACAAGGCAGCTG
TAGATCTTAGCCACTTTTTAAAAGAAAAGGGGGGACTGGAAGGGCTAATTCACTCCCAACGAAGATAAGA
TCTGCTTTTTGCTTGTACTGGGTCTCTCTGGTTAGACCAGATCTGAGCCTGGGAGCTCTCTGGCTAACTA
GGGAACCCACTGCTTAAGCCTCAATAAAGCTTGCCTTGAGTGCTTCAAGTAGTGTGTGCCCGTCTGTTGT
GTGACTCTGGTAACTAGAGATCCCTCAGACCCTTTTAGTCAGTGTGGAAAATCTCTAGCAGTAGTAGTTC
ATGTCATCTTATTATTCAGTATTTATAACTTGCAAAGAAATGAATATCAGAGAGTGAGAGGAACTTGTTT
ATTGCAGCTTATAATGGTTACAAATAAAGCAATAGCATCACAAATTTCACAAATAAAGCATTTTTTTCAC
TGCATTCTAGTTGTGGTTTGTCCAAACTCATCAATGTATCTTATCATGTCTGGCTCTAGCTATCCCGCCC
CTAACTCCGCCCATCCCGCCCCTAACTCCGCCCAGTTCCGCCCATTCTCCGCCCCATGGCTGACTAATTT
TTTTTATTTATGCAGAGGCCGAGGCCGCCTCGGCCTCTGAGCTATTCCAGAAGTAGTGAGGAGGCTTTTT
TGGAGGCCTAGACTTTTGCAGAGACCAAATTCGTAATCATGTCATAGCTGTTTCCTGTGTGAAATTGTTA
TCCGCTCACAATTCCACACAACATACGAGCCGGAAGCATAAAGTGTAAAGCCTGGGGTGCCTAATGAGTG
AGCTAACTCACATTAATTGCGTTGCGCTCACTGCCCGCTTTCCAGTCGGGAAACCTGTCGTGCCAGCTGC
ATTAATGAATCGGCCAACGCGCGGGGAGAGGCGGTTTGCGTATTGGGCGCTCTTCCGCTTCCTCGCTCAC
TGACTCGCTGCGCTCGGTCGTTCGGCTGCGGCGAGCGGTATCAGCTCACTCAAAGGCGGTAATACGGTTA
TCCACAGAATCAGGGGATAACGCAGGAAAGAACATGTGAGCAAAAGGCCAGCAAAAGGCCAGGAACCGTA
AAAAGGCCGCGTTGCTGGCGTTTTTCCATAGGCTCCGCCCCCCTGACGAGCATCACAAAAATCGACGCTC
AAGTCAGAGGTGGCGAAACCCGACAGGACTATAAAGATACCAGGCGTTTCCCCCTGGAAGCTCCCTCGTG
CGCTCTCCTGTTCCGACCCTGCCGCTTACCGGATACCTGTCCGCCTTTCTCCCTTCGGGAAGCGTGGCGC
TTTCTCATAGCTCACGCTGTAGGTATCTCAGTTCGGTGTAGGTCGTTCGCTCCAAGCTGGGCTGTGTGCA
CGAACCCCCCGTTCAGCCCGACCGCTGCGCCTTATCCGGTAACTATCGTCTTGAGTCCAACCCGGTAAGA
CACGACTTATCGCCACTGGCAGCAGCCACTGGTAACAGGATTAGCAGAGCGAGGTATGTAGGCGGTGCTA
CAGAGTTCTTGAAGTGGTGGCCTAACTACGGCTACACTAGAAGAACAGTATTTGGTATCTGCGCTCTGCT
GAAGCCAGTTACCTTCGGAAAAAGAGTTGGTAGCTCTTGATCCGGCAAACAAACCACCGCTGGTAGCGGT
GGTTTTTTTGTTTGCAAGCAGCAGATTACGCGCAGAAAAAAAGGATCTCAAGAAGATCCTTTGATCTTTT
CTACGGGGTCTGACGCTCAGTGGAACGAAAACTCACGTTAAGGGATTTTGGTCATGAGATTATCAAAAAG
GATCTTCACCTAGATCCTTTTAAATTAAAAATGAAGTTTTAAATCAATCTAAAGTATATATGAGTAAACT
TGGTCTGACAGTTACCAATGCTTAATCAGTGAGGCACCTATCTCAGCGATCTGTCTATTTCGTTCATCCA
TAGTTGCCTGACTCCCCGTCGTGTAGATAACTACGATACGGGAGGGCTTACCATCTGGCCCCAGTGCTGC
AATGATACCGCGAGACCCACGCTCACCGGCTCCAGATTTATCAGCAATAAACCAGCCAGCCGGAAGGGCC
GAGCGCAGAAGTGGTCCTGCAACTTTATCCGCCTCCATCCAGTCTATTAATTGTTGCCGGGAAGCTAGAG
TAAGTAGTTCGCCAGTTAATAGTTTGCGCAACGTTGTTGCCATTGCTACAGGCATCGTGGTGTCACGCTC
GTCGTTTGGTATGGCTTCATTCAGCTCCGGTTCCCAACGATCAAGGCGAGTTACATGATCCCCCATGTTG
TGCAAAAAAGCGGTTAGCTCCTTCGGTCCTCCGATCGTTGTCAGAAGTAAGTTGGCCGCAGTGTTATCAC
TCATGGTTATGGCAGCACTGCATAATTCTCTTACTGTCATGCCATCCGTAAGATGCTTTTCTGTGACTGG
TGAGTACTCAACCAAGTCATTCTGAGAATAGTGTATGCGGCGACCGAGTTGCTCTTGCCCGGCGTCAATA
CGGGATAATACCGCGCCACATAGCAGAACTTTAAAAGTGCTCATCATTGGAAAACGTTCTTCGGGGCGAA
AACTCTCAAGGATCTTACCGCTGTTGAGATCCAGTTCGATGTAACCCACTCGTGCACCCAACTGATCTTC
AGCATCTTTTACTTTCACCAGCGTTTCTGGGTGAGCAAAAACAGGAAGGCAAAATGCCGCAAAAAAGGGA
ATAAGGGCGACACGGAAATGTTGAATACTCATACTCTTCCTTTTTCAATATTATTGAAGCATTTATCAGG
GTTATTGTCTCATGAGCGGATACATATTTGAATGTATTTAGAAAAATAAACAAATAGGGGTTCCGCGCAC
ATTTCCCCGAAAAGTGCCACCTGACGTCTAAGAAACCATTATTATCATGACATTAACCTATAAAAATAGG
CGTATCACGAGGCCCTTTCGTCTCGCGCGTTTCGGTGATGACGGTGAAAACCTCTGACACATGCAGCTCC
CGGAGACGGTCACAGCTTGTCTGTAAGCGGATGCCGGGAGCAGACAAGCCCGTCAGGGCGCGTCAGCGGG
TGTTGGCGGGTGTCGGGGCTGGCTTAACTATGCGGCATCAGAGCAGATTGTACTGAGAGTGCACCATATG
CGGTGTGAAATACCGCACAGATGCGTAAGGAGAAAATACCGCATCAGGCGCCATTCGCCATTCAGGCTGC
GCAACTGTTGGGAAGGGCGATCGGTGCGGGCCTCTTCGCTATTACGCCAGCTGGCGAAAGGGGGATGTGC
TGCAAGGCGATTAAGTTGGGTAACGCCAGGGTTTTCCCAGTCACGACGTTGTAAAACGACGGCCAGTGCC
AAGCTG
Features (pLannotate 1.2.2; 27 found; start..end, strand, type, name):
      6..232     +  promoter       RSV promoter: Rous sarcoma virus enhancer/promoter
    233..413     +  LTR            5' LTR (truncated): truncated 5' long terminal repeat (LTR) from HIV-1
    460..585     +  misc_feature   HIV-1 Ψ: packaging signal of human immunodeficiency virus type 1
    569..907     +  CDS            HIV-1 gag (fragment): gag protein from human immunodeficiency virus 1; gag
   1078..1311    +  misc_feature   RRE: The Rev response element (RRE) of HIV-1 allows for Rev-dependent mRNA export from the nucleus to the cytoplasm.
   1688..1788    +  CDS            Rev (fragment): human immunodeficiency virus 1 (HIV-1) Rev protein; rev; enhances nuclear export of unspliced and incompletely spliced viral mRNAs
   1807..1923    +  misc_feature   cPPT/CTS: central polypurine tract and central termination sequence of HIV-1
   1932..2156    -  polyA_signal   bGH poly(A) signal: bovine growth hormone polyadenylation signal
   2238..2902    -  CDS            CopGFP (fragment): green fluorescent protein 2 from Pontellina plumata, also known as ppluGFP2 (Shagin et al., 2004)
   2945..3444    -  promoter       PGK promoter: mouse phosphoglycerate kinase 1 promoter
   3458..4636    +  promoter       EF-1α promoter: strong constitutive promoter for human elongation factor EF-1α
   4649..6421    +  CDS            SLC19A1: S19A1_HUMAN - Also known as FLOT1, RFC1 From Homo sapiens (Human).
   6445..7033    +  misc_feature   WPRE: woodchuck hepatitis virus posttranscriptional regulatory element
   7028..7135    +  CDS            nef (fragment): NEF_SIVS4 - Experimental evidence at protein level: Swiss-Prot protein existence level 1. Interferes with TCR signaling from the cell membrane. Interacts with CD247/TCRZ (TCR zeta chain) and exert potent down- regulation of cell surface TCR/CD3 complexes. From Simian immunodeficiency virus (isolate F236/smH4) (SIV-sm) (Simian immunodeficiency virus sooty mangabey monkey).
   7160..7340    +  LTR            5' LTR (truncated): truncated 5' long terminal repeat (LTR) from HIV-1
   7412..7533    +  polyA_signal   SV40 poly(A) signal: SV40 polyadenylation signal
   7573..7708    +  rep_origin     SV40 ori: SV40 origin of replication
   7765..7781    -  protein_bind   lac operator: The lac repressor binds to the lac operator to inhibit transcription in E. coli. This inhibition can be relieved by adding lactose or isopropyl-β-D-thiogalactopyranoside (IPTG). lac repressor encoded by lacI
   7789..7819    -  promoter       lac promoter: promoter for the E. coli lac operon
   7834..7855    -  protein_bind   CAP binding site: CAP binding activates transcription in the presence of cAMP. E. coli catabolite activator protein
   7868..7960    -  CDS            lacI (fragment): lac repressor; lacI; The lac repressor binds to the lac operator to inhibit transcription in E. coli. This inhibition can be relieved by adding lactose or isopropyl-β-D-thiogalactopyranoside (IPTG).
   8143..8731    -  rep_origin     ori: high-copy-number ColE1/pMB1/pBR322/pUC origin of replication
   8902..9762    -  CDS            AmpR: β-lactamase; bla; confers resistance to ampicillin, carbenicillin, and related antibiotics
   9763..9867    -  promoter       AmpR promoter: bla
   9962..9997    +  CDS            rop (fragment): Rop protein, which maintains plasmids at low copy number; rop
  10099..10198   +  misc_feature   bom (fragment): basis of mobility region from pBR322
  10204..10358   -  CDS            lacZα (fragment): LacZα fragment of β-galactosidase; lacZ fragment
