[The description below was written by a language model from this plasmid's Addgene catalogue record and pLannotate feature annotations shown in this document.]
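Description:
pCS4134 is a third-generation-style HIV-1-based lentiviral transfer plasmid built on the pCDH-EF1-MCS-(PGK-GFP) backbone, designed to deliver the human reduced folate carrier SLC19A1 into mammalian cells. It is maintained in E. coli through a high-copy ColE1/pUC-type origin and selected with ampicillin via the β-lactamase gene. Short remnants of lac, rop, bom and lacZα sequences in the bacterial portion are backbone leftovers with no evident function. An SV40 origin and SV40 polyadenylation signal lie just downstream of the viral cassette.

The viral genome is transcribed from a chimeric RSV promoter fused to a truncated 5' LTR, which makes genomic RNA production in packaging cells Tat-independent. It carries the Ψ packaging signal with a partial gag region, the Rev response element for nuclear export of unspliced RNA, and the cPPT/CTS element that aids nuclear import. A second truncated LTR closes the cassette at the 3' end.

Between these elements sit two divergently oriented expression units. The human EF-1α promoter drives the full-length SLC19A1 coding sequence in the forward direction, followed by a WPRE that enhances transcript stability and expression. On the opposite strand, the mouse PGK promoter drives copGFP, terminated by a bGH polyadenylation signal; the annotation tool matched copGFP only as a fragment. The fluorescent protein is a transduction marker for identifying or sorting cells that have integrated the provirus.

The stated purpose is lentiviral expression of the folate transporter, and the construct comes from work on massively parallel engineering of RNA devices in mammalian cells. The record does not state the specific role of the transporter in that work.
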