Addgene plasmid #131747: pCS4134
Purpose: Human reduced folate transporter 1 SLC19A1 for lentiviral transduction, copGFP transduction marker
Depositing lab: Christina Smolke. Depositing organization: Stanford University. Publication: Massively parallel RNA device engineering in mammalian cells with RNA-Seq. Xiang JS, Kaplan M, Dykstra P, Hinks M, McKeague M, Smolke CD. Nat Commun. 2019 Sep 23;10(1):4327. doi: 10.1038/s41467-019-12334-y. PubMed 31548547.
Backbone
  Vector backbone: pCDH-EF1_-MCS-(PGK-GFP); Cat #. CD811A-1
  Vector type: Mammalian Expression, Lentiviral
Growth in bacteria
  Bacterial resistance: Ampicillin, 100 μg/mL
  Growth temperature: 37°C
  Growth strain: NEB Stable
  Copy number: High Copy
Gene/Insert
  Gene/Insert name: Human reduced folate carrier 1
  Species: H. sapiens (human)
  Entrez Gene: SLC19A1 (a.k.a. CHMD, FOLT, IFC-1, IFC1, MEGAF, REFC, RFC, RFC1, RFT-1, hRFC, hSLC19A1)
  Cloning method: Gibson Cloning
Terms and licenses: Academic/Nonprofit Terms; Industry Terms: Not Available to Industry
How to cite: pCS4134 was a gift from Christina Smolke (Addgene plasmid # 131747 ; http://n2t.net/addgene:131747 ; RRID:Addgene_131747)
